Addgene plasmid #34563: pUC57-codon-modified HTK
Depositing lab: David Anderson. Depositing organization: California Institute of Technology. Publication: A cre-dependent, anterograde transsynaptic viral tracer for mapping output pathways of genetically marked neurons. Lo L, Anderson DJ. Neuron. 2011 Dec 22;72(6):938-50. 10.1016/j.neuron.2011.12.002 PubMed 22196330.
Backbone
  Vector backbone: pUC57
  Backbone manufacturer: Integrated DNA Technologies
  Backbone size w/o insert (bp): 2728
  Modifications to backbone: Human Herpes Virus 1 (HSV-1)codon modified Thymidine Kinase gene was synthesized commercially and cloned into pUC57 by Integrated DNA Technologies.
  Vector type: Bacterial Expression
Growth in bacteria
  Bacterial resistance: Ampicillin, 100 μg/mL
  Growth temperature: 37°C
  Growth strain: DH5alpha
  Copy number: High Copy
Gene/Insert
  Gene/Insert name: codon-modified HTK
  Species: human herpes virus
  Insert size (bp): 1311
  Mutation: codon modified HTK using mouse codon usage table
  Promoter: pUC57 bacteria promoter
  Cloning method: Restriction Enzyme; 5′ cloning site XbaI (not destroyed); 3′ cloning site HindIII (not destroyed)
  Sequencing primers: 5′ GTAAAACGACGGCCAGTG; 3′ GGAAACAGCTATGACCATG
Terms and licenses: Academic/Nonprofit Terms; Industry Terms: Not Available to Industry
How to cite: pUC57-codon-modified HTK was a gift from David Anderson (Addgene plasmid # 34563 ; http://n2t.net/addgene:34563 ; RRID:Addgene_34563)
