[The description below was written by a language model from this plasmid's Addgene catalogue record and pLannotate feature annotations shown in this document.]
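Description:
pUC57-codon-modified HTK is a small, high-copy bacterial cloning plasmid that serves as a storage and source vector for a synthetic herpes simplex virus type 1 (HSV-1) thymidine kinase gene. The backbone is pUC57, which replicates in E. coli through a pUC/ColE1-type origin and is selected with ampicillin via the β-lactamase (AmpR) gene and its own promoter. The remaining annotated backbone elements are typical pUC remnants: a lacZα fragment interrupted by the insert, the lac promoter with its operator and CAP binding site, and short fragments of lacI, rop and the bom region.

The insert, recorded as about 1.3 kb, was commercially synthesized and recoded using a mouse codon usage table. It sits between XbaI and HindIII sites that both remain intact, so it can be excised for subcloning. The feature table identifies an 1,128-nt TK open reading frame matching the HSV-1 enzyme, which phosphorylates thymidine to dTMP in the pyrimidine salvage pathway and supports viral replication in non-dividing cells. Although the catalogue lists the vector type as bacterial expression and the promoter as the pUC57 bacterial promoter, the annotation places the TK coding sequence on the strand opposite to the lac promoter. No mammalian promoter or polyadenylation signal is annotated. The plasmid is therefore best regarded as a gene-synthesis template rather than an expression construct.

The associated publication describes a Cre-dependent anterograde transsynaptic viral tracer for mapping the outputs of genetically marked neurons. This suggests the recoded TK was a building block for that system, although the record does not detail how it was used.

The 3,859-nt deposited sequence is somewhat shorter than the sum of the listed backbone and insert sizes, a discrepancy the record does not explain.
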