Features (pLannotate 1.2.2; 11 found; start..end, strand, type, name):
    137..236     +  misc_feature   bom (fragment): basis of mobility region from pBR322
    242..399     -  CDS            lacZα (fragment): LacZα fragment of β-galactosidase; lacZ fragment
    451..1578    +  CDS            TK: KITH_HHV1S - Experimental evidence at protein level: Swiss-Prot protein existence level 1. Catalyzes the transfer of the gamma-phospho group of ATP to thymidine to generate dTMP in the salvage pathway of pyrimidine synthesis. The dTMP serves as a substrate for DNA polymerase during viral DNA replication. Allows the virus to be reactivated and to grow in non-proliferative cells lacking a high concentration of phosphorylated nucleic acid precursors. From Human herpesvirus 1 (strain SC16) (HHV-1) (Human herpes simplex virus 1). Used in molecular biology as a selectable marker to identify transfec
   1662..1678    -  protein_bind   lac operator: The lac repressor binds to the lac operator to inhibit transcription in E. coli. This inhibition can be relieved by adding lactose or isopropyl-β-D-thiogalactopyranoside (IPTG). lac repressor encoded by lacI
   1686..1716    -  promoter       lac promoter: promoter for the E. coli lac operon
   1731..1752    -  protein_bind   CAP binding site: CAP binding activates transcription in the presence of cAMP. E. coli catabolite activator protein
   1765..1857    -  CDS            lacI (fragment): lac repressor; lacI; The lac repressor binds to the lac operator to inhibit transcription in E. coli. This inhibition can be relieved by adding lactose or isopropyl-β-D-thiogalactopyranoside (IPTG).
   2040..2628    -  rep_origin     ori: high-copy-number ColE1/pMB1/pBR322/pUC origin of replication
   2799..3659    -  CDS            AmpR: β-lactamase; bla; confers resistance to ampicillin, carbenicillin, and related antibiotics
   3660..3764    -  promoter       AmpR promoter: bla
   3859..35      +  CDS            rop (fragment) (across the origin): Rop protein, which maintains plasmids at low copy number; rop
>Addgene plasmid #34563 | pUC57-codon-modified HTK | depositor full sequence | sequence record 41146 | pUC57-codon-modified HTK sequence 3859 bps
TCGCGCGTTTCGGTGATGACGGTGAAAACCTCTGACACATGCAGCTCCCGGAGACGGTCACAGCTTGTCT
GTAAGCGGATGCCGGGAGCAGACAAGCCCGTCAGGGCGCGTCAGCGGGTGTTGGCGGGTGTCGGGGCTGG
CTTAACTATGCGGCATCAGAGCAGATTGTACTGAGAGTGCACCATATGCGGTGTGAAATACCGCACAGAT
GCGTAAGGAGAAAATACCGCATCAGGCGCCATTCGCCATTCAGGCTGCGCAACTGTTGGGAAGGGCGATC
GGTGCGGGCCTCTTCGCTATTACGCCAGCTGGCGAAAGGGGGATGTGCTGCAAGGCGATTAAGTTGGGTA
ACGCCAGGGTTTTCCCAGTCACGACGTTGTAAAACGACGGCCAGTGAATTCGAGCTCGGTACCTCGCGAA
TGCATCTAGATATCGGATCCCTGCTCTAGAATGGCATCTTATCCAGGACACCAGCACGCATCAGCTTTTG
ACCAAGCCGCCCGATCAAGAGGGCACTCCAATAGACGTACCGCACTTAGGCCTAGGAGACAACAGGAAGC
CACAGAGGTAAGACCCGAGCAAAAAATGCCAACACTTTTGCGGGTGTATATCGATGGACCACACGGAATG
GGAAAGACTACTACAACCCAGCTCCTCGTCGCGTTAGGGAGTCGCGACGACATCGTGTACGTGCCTGAGC
CAATGACCTACTGGAGAGTTTTAGGCGCATCTGAGACCATCGCCAACATCTATACGACACAGCACAGGTT
GGATCAGGGGGAAATCTCTGCGGGCGATGCTGCAGTGGTGATGACATCTGCCCAGATCACGATGGGTATG
CCTTACGCAGTGACAGACGCAGTGCTGGCCCCACACATCGGGGGAGAGGCAGGAAGTAGTCACGCCCCCC
CACCAGCCTTGACACTGATCTTCGACCGACACCCAATTGCTGCCTTGCTGTGCTACCCAGCCGCCCGATA
CCTCATGGGTTCTATGACCCCTCAGGCGGTGCTCGCTTTCGTTGCGCTCATCCCACCTACACTGCCCGGG
ACAAATATCGTCCTGGGCGCCCTTCCAGAGGATAGACATATAGATAGACTTGCTAAACGGCAGAGACCAG
GCGAGCGTCTCGATCTGGCAATGCTGGCGGCCATAAGGAGGGTGTATGGCCTTCTCGCTAACACTGTCCG
CTATCTACAATGCGGCGGCTCCTGGAGGGAAGATTGGGGCCAGCTGAGCGGGACCGCAGTGCCCCCCCAG
GGGGCAGAACCTCAGTCCAACGCCGGACCTAGGCCCCACATTGGAGATACTCTGTTTACTTTGTTCCGTG
CTCCAGAGCTGCTCGCGCCCAATGGGGATCTTTACAACGTATTTGCTTGGGCCCTGGACGTGCTCGCTAA
GCGGCTTCGTTCAATGCACGTGTTTATCTTGGATTATGATCAGTCACCTGCAGGATGCCGGGATGCCCTG
CTTCAGCTGACAAGTGGTATGGTGCAGACTCACGTTACAACACCCGGTTCCATCCCCACCATATGTGATC
TGGCAAGAACATTTGCACGCGAGATGGGTGAGGCGAACTGAAAGCTTGGGGGGCCCGTCGACTGCAGAGG
CCTGCATGCAAGCTTGGCGTAATCATGGTCATAGCTGTTTCCTGTGTGAAATTGTTATCCGCTCACAATT
CCACACAACATACGAGCCGGAAGCATAAAGTGTAAAGCCTGGGGTGCCTAATGAGTGAGCTAACTCACAT
TAATTGCGTTGCGCTCACTGCCCGCTTTCCAGTCGGGAAACCTGTCGTGCCAGCTGCATTAATGAATCGG
CCAACGCGCGGGGAGAGGCGGTTTGCGTATTGGGCGCTCTTCCGCTTCCTCGCTCACTGACTCGCTGCGC
TCGGTCGTTCGGCTGCGGCGAGCGGTATCAGCTCACTCAAAGGCGGTAATACGGTTATCCACAGAATCAG
GGGATAACGCAGGAAAGAACATGTGAGCAAAAGGCCAGCAAAAGGCCAGGAACCGTAAAAAGGCCGCGTT
GCTGGCGTTTTTCCATAGGCTCCGCCCCCCTGACGAGCATCACAAAAATCGACGCTCAAGTCAGAGGTGG
CGAAACCCGACAGGACTATAAAGATACCAGGCGTTTCCCCCTGGAAGCTCCCTCGTGCGCTCTCCTGTTC
CGACCCTGCCGCTTACCGGATACCTGTCCGCCTTTCTCCCTTCGGGAAGCGTGGCGCTTTCTCATAGCTC
ACGCTGTAGGTATCTCAGTTCGGTGTAGGTCGTTCGCTCCAAGCTGGGCTGTGTGCACGAACCCCCCGTT
CAGCCCGACCGCTGCGCCTTATCCGGTAACTATCGTCTTGAGTCCAACCCGGTAAGACACGACTTATCGC
CACTGGCAGCAGCCACTGGTAACAGGATTAGCAGAGCGAGGTATGTAGGCGGTGCTACAGAGTTCTTGAA
GTGGTGGCCTAACTACGGCTACACTAGAAGAACAGTATTTGGTATCTGCGCTCTGCTGAAGCCAGTTACC
TTCGGAAAAAGAGTTGGTAGCTCTTGATCCGGCAAACAAACCACCGCTGGTAGCGGTGGTTTTTTTGTTT
GCAAGCAGCAGATTACGCGCAGAAAAAAAGGATCTCAAGAAGATCCTTTGATCTTTTCTACGGGGTCTGA
CGCTCAGTGGAACGAAAACTCACGTTAAGGGATTTTGGTCATGAGATTATCAAAAAGGATCTTCACCTAG
ATCCTTTTAAATTAAAAATGAAGTTTTAAATCAATCTAAAGTATATATGAGTAAACTTGGTCTGACAGTT
ACCAATGCTTAATCAGTGAGGCACCTATCTCAGCGATCTGTCTATTTCGTTCATCCATAGTTGCCTGACT
CCCCGTCGTGTAGATAACTACGATACGGGAGGGCTTACCATCTGGCCCCAGTGCTGCAATGATACCGCGA
GACCCACGCTCACCGGCTCCAGATTTATCAGCAATAAACCAGCCAGCCGGAAGGGCCGAGCGCAGAAGTG
GTCCTGCAACTTTATCCGCCTCCATCCAGTCTATTAATTGTTGCCGGGAAGCTAGAGTAAGTAGTTCGCC
AGTTAATAGTTTGCGCAACGTTGTTGCCATTGCTACAGGCATCGTGGTGTCACGCTCGTCGTTTGGTATG
GCTTCATTCAGCTCCGGTTCCCAACGATCAAGGCGAGTTACATGATCCCCCATGTTGTGCAAAAAAGCGG
TTAGCTCCTTCGGTCCTCCGATCGTTGTCAGAAGTAAGTTGGCCGCAGTGTTATCACTCATGGTTATGGC
AGCACTGCATAATTCTCTTACTGTCATGCCATCCGTAAGATGCTTTTCTGTGACTGGTGAGTACTCAACC
AAGTCATTCTGAGAATAGTGTATGCGGCGACCGAGTTGCTCTTGCCCGGCGTCAATACGGGATAATACCG
CGCCACATAGCAGAACTTTAAAAGTGCTCATCATTGGAAAACGTTCTTCGGGGCGAAAACTCTCAAGGAT
CTTACCGCTGTTGAGATCCAGTTCGATGTAACCCACTCGTGCACCCAACTGATCTTCAGCATCTTTTACT
TTCACCAGCGTTTCTGGGTGAGCAAAAACAGGAAGGCAAAATGCCGCAAAAAAGGGAATAAGGGCGACAC
GGAAATGTTGAATACTCATACTCTTCCTTTTTCAATATTATTGAAGCATTTATCAGGGTTATTGTCTCAT
GAGCGGATACATATTTGAATGTATTTAGAAAAATAAACAAATAGGGGTTCCGCGCACATTTCCCCGAAAA
GTGCCACCTGACGTCTAAGAAACCATTATTATCATGACATTAACCTATAAAAATAGGCGTATCACGAGGC
CCTTTCGTC
