>Addgene plasmid #34563 | pUC57-codon-modified HTK | addgene partial sequence | sequence record 42443 | M13pUC-Fwd 5'-CCCAGTCACGACGTTGTAAAACG-3'
CGAATGCATCTAGATATCGGATCCCTGCTCTAGAATGGCATCTTATCCAGGACACCAGCACGCATCAGCT
TTTGACCAAGCCGCCCGATCAAGAGGGCACTCCAATAGACGTACCGCACTTAGGCCTAGGAGACAACAGG
AAGCCACAGAGGTAAGACCCGAGCAAAAAATGCCAACACTTTTGCGGGTGTATATCGATGGACCACACGG
AATGGGAAAGACTACTACAACCCAGCTCCTCGTCGCGTTAGGGAGTCGCGACGACATCGTGTACGTGCCT
GAGCCAATGACCTACTGGAGAGTTTTAGGCGCATCTGAGACCATCGCCAACATCTATACGACACAGCACA
GGTTGGATCAGGGGGAAATCTCTGCGGGCGATGCTGCAGTGGTGATGACATCTGCCCAGATCACGATGGG
TATGCCTTACGCAGTGACAGACGCAGTGCTGGCCCCACACATCGGGGGAGAGGCAGGAAGTAGTCACGCC
CCCCCACCAGCCTTGACACTGATCTTCGACCGACACCCAATTGCTGCCTTGCTGTGCTACCCAGCCGCCC
GATACCTCATGGGTTCTATGACCCCTCAGGCGGTGCTCGCTTTCGTTGCGCTCATCCCACCTACACTGCC
CGGGACAAATATCGTCCTGGGCGCCCTTCCAGAGGATAGACATATAGATAGACTTGCTAAACGGCAGAGA
CCAGGCGAGCGTCTCGATCTGGCAATGCTGGCGGCCATAAGGAGGGTGTATGGCCTTCTCGCTAACACTG
TCCGCTATCTACAATGCGGCGGCTCCTGGAGGGAAGATTGGGGCCAGCTGAGCGGGACCGCAGTGCCCCC
CCAGGGGGCAGAACCTCAGTCCAACGCCGGACCTAGGCCCCACATTGGAGATACTCTGTTTACTTTGTTC
CGTGCTCCAGAGCTGCTCG
